>Addgene plasmid #115823 | pscALPS-SIV-DEB vpr | addgene full sequence | sequence record 232526 | Addgene NGS Result
AATCTGCTTAGGGTTAGGCGTTTTGCGCTGCTTCGCGATGTACGGGCCAGATATACGCGCTGTGGAATGT
GTGTCAGTTAGGGTGTGGAAAGTCCCCAGGCTCCCCAGCAGGCAGAAGTATGCAAAGCATGCATCTCAAT
TAGTCAGCAACCAGGTGTGGAAAGTCCCCAGGCTCCCCAGCAGGCAGAAGTATGCAAAGCATGCATCTCA
ATTAGTCAGCAACCATAGTCCCGCCCCTAACTCCGCCCATCCCGCCCCTAACTCCGCCCAGTTCCGCCCA
TTCTCCGCCCCATGGCTGACTAATTTTTTTTATTTATGCAGAGGCCGAGGCCGCCTCTGCCTCTGAGCTA
TTCCAGAAGTAGTGAGGAGGCTTTTTTGGAGGCCTAGGCTTTTGCAAAAAGCTCGCGTTGACATTGATTA
TTGACTAGTTATTAATAGTAATCAATTACGGGGTCATTAGTTCATAGCCCATATATGGAGTTCCGCGTTA
CATAACTTACGGTAAATGGCCCGCCTGGCTGACCGCCCAACGACCCCCGCCCATTGACGTCAATAATGAC
GTATGTTCCCATAGTAACGCCAATAGGGACTTTCCATTGACGTCAATGGGTGGAGTATTTACGGTAAACT
GCCCACTTGGCAGTACATCAAGTGTATCATATGCCAAGTACGCCCCCTATTGACGTCAATGACGGTAAAT
GGCCCGCCTGGCATTATGCCCAGTACATGACCTTATGGGACTTTCCTACTTGGCAGTACATCTACGTATT
AGTCATCGCTATTACCATGGTGATGCGGTTTTGGCAGTACATCAATGGGCGTGGATAGCGGTTTGACTCA
CGGGGATTTCCAAGTCTCCACCCCATTGACGTCAATGGGAGTTTGTTTTGGCACCAAAATCAACGGGACT
TTCCAAAATGTCGTAACAACTCCGCCCCATTGACGCAAATGGGCGGTAGGCGTGTACGGTGGGAGGTCTA
TATAAGCAGCGCGTTTTGCCTGTACTGGGTCTCTCTGGTTAGACCAGATCTGAGCCTGGGAGCTCTCTGG
CTAACTAGGGAACCCACTGCTTAAGCCTCAATAAAGCTTGCCTTGAGTGCTTCAAGTAGTGTGTGCCCGT
CTGTTGTGTGACTCTGGTAACTAGAGATCCCTCAGACCCTTTTAGTCAGTGTGGAAAATCTCTAGCAGTG
GCGCCCGAACAGGGACTTGAAAGCGAAAGGGAAACCAGAGGAGCTCTCTCGACGCAGGACTCGGCTTGCT
GAAGCGCGCACGGCAAGAGGCGAGGGGCGGCGACTGGTGAGTACGCCAAAAATTTTGACTAGCGGAGGCT
AGAAGGAGAGAGATGGGTGCGAGAGCGTCAGTATTAAGCGGGGGAGAATTAGATCGCGATGGGAAAAAAT
TCGGTTAAGGCCAGGGGGAAAGAAAAAATATAAATTAAAACATATAGTATGGGCAAGCAGGGAGCTAGAA
CGATTCGCAGTTAATCCTGGCCTGTTAGAAACATCAGAAGGCTGTAGACAAATACTGGGACAGCTACAAC
CATCCCTTCAGACAGGATCAGAAGAACTTAGATCATTATATAATACAGTAGCAACCCTCTATTGTGTGCA
TCAAAGGATAGAGATAAAAGACACCAAGGAAGCTTTAGACAAGATAGAGGAAGAGCAAAACAAAAGTAAG
ACCACCGCACAGCAAGCGGCCGGCCGCTGATCTTCAGACCTGGAGGAGGAGATATGAGGGACAATTGGAG
AAGTGAATTATATAAATATAAAGTAGTAAAAATTGAACCATTAGGAGTAGCACCCACCAAGGCAAAGAGA
AGAGTGGTGCAGAGAGAAAAAAGAGCAGTGGGAATAGGAGCTTTGTTCCTTGGGTTCTTGGGAGCAGCAG
GAAGCACTATGGGCGCAGCGTCAATGACGCTGACGGTACAGGCCAGACAATTATTGTCTGGTATAGTGCA
GCAGCAGAACAATTTGCTGAGGGCTATTGAGGCGCAACAGCATCTGTTGCAACTCACAGTCTGGGGCATC
AAGCAGCTCCAGGCAAGAATCCTGGCTGTGGAAAGATACCTAAAGGATCAACAGCTCCTGGGGATTTGGG
GTTGCTCTGGAAAACTCATTTGCACCACTGCTGTGCCTTGGAATGCTAGTTGGAGTAATAAATCTCTGGA
ACAGATTTGGAATCACACGACCTGGATGGAGTGGGACAGAGAATTAACAATTACACAAGCTTAATACACT
CCTTAATTGAAGAATCGCAAAACCAGCAAGAAAAGAATGAACAAGAATTATTGGAATTAGATAAATGGGC
AAGTTTGTGGAATTGGTTTAACATAACAAATTGGCTGTGGTATATAAAATTATTCATAATGATAGTAGGA
GGCTTGGTAGGTTTAAGAATAGTTTTTGCTGTACTTTCTATAGTGAATAGAGTTAGGCAGGGATATTCAC
CATTATCGTTTCAGACCCACCTCCCAACCCCGAGGGGACCCGACAGGCCCGAAGGAATAGAAGAAGAAGG
TGGAGAGAGAGACAGAGACAGATCCATTCGATTAGTGAACGGATCGGCACTGCGTGCGCCAATTCTGCAG
ACAAATGGCAGTATTCATCCACAATTTTAAAAGAAAAGGGGGGATTGGGGGGTACAGTGCAGGGGAAAGA
ATAGTAGACATAATAGCAACAGACATACAAACTAAAGAATTACAAAAACAAATTACAAAAATTCAAAATT
TTCGGGTTTATTACAGGGACAGCAGAGATCCAGTTTGGTTAATTAACTGCAGCCCCGATAAAATAAAAGA
TTTTATTTAGTCTCCAGAAAAAGGGGGGAATGAAAGACCCCACCTGTAGGTTTGGCAAGCTAGCTGCAGT
AACGCCATTTTGCAAGGCATGGAAAAATACCAAACCAAGAATAGAGAAGTTCAGATCAAGGGCGGGTACA
TGAAAATAGCTAACGTTGGGCCAAACAGGATATCTGCGGTGAGCAGTTTCGGCCCCGGCCCGGGGCCAAG
AACAGATGGTCACCGCAGTTTCGGCCCCGGCCCGAGGCCAAGAACAGATGGTCCCCAGATATGGCCCAAC
CCTCAGCAGTTTCTTAAGACCCATCAGATGTTTCCAGGCTCCCCCAAGGACCTGAAATGACCCTGCGCCT
TATTTGAATTAACCAATCAGCCTGCTTCTCGCTTCTGTTCGCGCGCTTCTGCTTCCCGAGCTCTATAAAA
GAGCTCACAACCCCTCACTCGGCGCGCCAGTCCTCCGACAGACTGAGTCGCCCGGGGGTCTAGAGCCGCC
ATGGATTATAAAGATGACGATGACAAAGACTATAAAGACGATGACGACAAAGATTACAAGGACGACGACG
ACAAAGCGGCCGCTATGGAGCGGCCTCCACCCTCTCACCCACTTACGCCGCTTTCCAGACTCGTCCCGAT
TAGTAGGCTCCAACTTCAATACATGATGCAGGATGTGAACGAGGAAGCCATGAAGCATTTTCAAAGGGAC
GAACTCATTGGCGTATGGAATTATTGCGTAGAACTGCCTGCTGAACCAGGGTGGACGGGAGAACAAGCAT
GGGCGGCCTCCGTTATTGATTACATTAAAAAGGTTCAGAAGATGATTTGGCTCCACCTCGCCGAGGGTTG
CTATCATCGGAGAGCAGCCGCGAGCCGACATTACCCTAATATAAGACCTCTTAGTGGACGGAACCAAGAA
GTCCGCGACCAAGAATAACCCGGGGAATTCTCGACCTTGACTGGCGGCGCGACCTTGAGGCCTGCGTTCG
CCTCAGTTGCCCCCTCTGTGCAATGGGGAGACGCGCCTCATCGCTTGACAACGGCCGAAGAGCCGCCGCG
CTTCCGTCTCCCGCGTGCGCGCGCCATGCTGCCCACCCCCGTTCCGCACTGACCCTCCCCCGTGCCCCGC
GTCCCGTACTGCCGCCCCGCCCCGAGTCCCATGCCGCAGCCACCGCGACGGAGCCCGCAGGCGGGAACCT
GCCTCCGCGCGTTAGCGCGCACGCGCGCCTCATGTGTCGTCCCCATCAGCGCCGGCTTCCGTCTATAGGC
CAGATGCACTGTCACTCTGGCGAAGTCGCAGACCCGATTGGCCGGGACGGAGGCGCGAGACCGGGTTGCG
GGCGGGGCCGAACGTGGTATAAAAGGGGCGGGAGGCCAGGCTCGTGCCGTTTTGCAGACGCCACCGCCGA
GGAAAACCGTGTACTATTAGCCACGCGTGCCACCATGACCGAGTACAAGCCCACGGTGCGCCTCGCCACC
CGCGACGACGTCCCCCGGGCCGTACGCACCCTCGCCGCCGCGTTCGCCGACTACCCCGCCACGCGCCACA
CCGTCGACCCGGACCGCCACATCGAGCGGGTCACCGAGCTGCAAGAACTCTTCCTCACGCGCGTCGGGCT
CGACATCGGCAAGGTGTGGGTCGCGGACGACGGCGCCGCGGTGGCGGTCTGGACCACGCCGGAGAGCGTC
GAAGCGGGGGCGGTGTTCGCCGAGATCGGCCCGCGCATGGCCGAGTTGAGCGGTTCCCGGCTGGCCGCGC
AGCAACAGATGGAAGGCCTCCTGGCGCCGCACCGGCCCAAGGAGCCCGCGTGGTTCCTGGCCACCGTCGG
CGTCTCGCCCGACCACCAGGGCAAGGGTCTGGGCAGCGCCGTCGTGCTCCCCGGAGTGGAGGCGGCCGAG
CGCGCCGGGGTGCCCGCCTTCCTGGAGACCTCCGCGCCCCGCAACCTCCCCTTCTACGAGCGGCTCGGCT
TCACCGTCACCGCCGACGTCGAGGTGCCCGAAGGACCGCGCACCTGGTGCATGACCCGCAAGCCCGGTGC
CTGAGCGATCGCTAATCAACCTCTGGATTACAAAATTTGTGAAAGATTGACTGGTATTCTTAACTATGTT
GCTCCTTTTACGCTATGTGGATACGCTGCTTTAATGCCTTTGTATCATGCTATTGCTTCCCGTATGGCTT
TCATTTTCTCCTCCTTGTATAAATCCTGGTTGCTGTCTCTTTATGAGGAGTTGTGGCCCGTTGTCAGGCA
ACGTGGCGTGGTGTGCACTGTGTTTGCTGACGCAACCCCCACTGGTTGGGGCATTGCCACCACCTGTCAG
CTCCTTTCCGGGACTTTCGCTTTCCCCCTCCCTATTGCCACGGCGGAACTCATCGCCGCCTGCCTTGCCC
GCTGCTGGACAGGGGCTCGGCTGTTGGGCACTGACAATTCCGTGGTGTTGTCGGGGAAGCTGACGTCCTT
TCCATGGCTGCTCGCCTGTGTTGCCACCTGGATTCTGCGCGGGACGTCCTTCTGCTACGTCCCTTCGGCC
CTCAATCCAGCGGACCTTCCTTCCCGCGGCCTGCTGCCGGCTCTGCGGCCTCTTCCGCGTCTTCGCCTTC
GCCCTCAGACGAGTCGGATCTCCCTTTGGGCCGCCTCCCCGCTTAATCGCGTCGAGACCTAGAAAAACAT
GGAGCAATCACAAGTAGCAATACAGCAGCTACCAATGCTGATTGTGCCTGGCTAGAAGCACAAGAGGAGG
AGGAGGTGGGTTTTCCAGTCACACCTCAGGTACCTTTAAGACCAATGACTTACAAGGCAGCTGTAGATCT
TAGCCACTTTTTAAAAGAAAAGGGGGGACTGGAAGGGCTAATTCACTCCCAACGAAGACAAGATATCCTT
GATCTGTGGATCTACCACACACAAGGCTACTTCCCTGATTGGCAGAACTACACACCAGGGCCAGGGATCA
GATATCCACTGACCTTTGGATGGTGCTACAAGCTAGTACCAGTTGAGCAAGAGAAGGTAGAAGAAGCCAA
TGAAGGAGAGAACACCCGCTTGTTACACCCTGTGAGCCTGCATGGGATGGATGACCCGGAGAGAGAAGTA
TTAGAGTGGAGGTTTGACAGCCGCCTAGCATTTCATCACATGGCCCGAGAGCTGCATCCGGACTGTACTG
GGTCTCTCTGGTTAGACCAGATCTGAGCCTGGGAGCTCTCTGGCTAACTAGGGAACCCACTGCTTAAGCC
TCAATAAAGCTTGCCTTGAGTGCTTCAAGTAGTGTGTGCCCGTCTGTTGTGTGACTCTGGTAACTAGAGA
TCCCTCAGACCCTTTTAGTCAGTGTGGAAAATCTCTAGCAGGGCCCGTTTCATGTGAGCAAAAGGCCAGC
AAAAGGCCAGGAACCGTAAAAAGGCCGCGTTGCTGGCGTTTTTCCATAGGCTCCGCCCCCCTGACGAGCA
TCACAAAAATCGACGCTCAAGTCAGAGGTGGCGAAACCCGACAGGACTATAAAGATACCAGGCGTTTCCC
CCTGGAAGCTCCCTCGTGCGCTCTCCTGTTCCGACCCTGCCGCTTACCGGATACCTGTCCGCCTTTCTCC
CTTCGGGAAGCGTGGCGCTTTCTCATAGCTCACGCTGTAGGTATCTCAGTTCGGTGTAGGTCGTTCGCTC
CAAGCTGGGCTGTGTGCACGAACCCCCCGTTCAGCCCGACCGCTGCGCCTTATCCGGTAACTATCGTCTT
GAGTCCAACCCGGTAAGACACGACTTATCGCCACTGGCAGCAGCCACTGGTAACAGGATTAGCAGAGCGA
GGTATGTAGGCGGTGCTACAGAGTTCTTGAAGTGGTGGCCTAACTACGGCTACACTAGAAGAACAGTATT
TGGTATCTGCGCTCTGCTGAAGCCAGTTACCTTCGGAAAAAGAGTTGGTAGCTCTTGATCCGGCAAACAA
ACCACCGCTGGTAGCGGTGGTTTTTTTGTTTGCAAGCAGCAGATTACGCGCAGAAAAAAAGGATCTCAAG
AAGATCCTTTGATCTTTTCTACGGGGTCTGACGCTCAGTGGAACGAAAACTCACGTTAAGGGATTTTGGT
CATGAGATTATCAAAAAGGATCTTCACCTAGATCCTTTTAAATTAAAAATGAAGTTTTAAATCAATCTAA
AGTATATATGAGTAAACTTGGTCTGACAGTTACCAATGCTTAATCAGTGAGGCACCTATCTCAGCGATCT
GTCTATTTCGTTCATCCATAGTTGCCTGACTCCCCGTCGTGTAGATAACTACGATACGGGAGGGCTTACC
ATCTGGCCCCAGTGCTGCAATGATACCGCGAGACCCACGCTCACCGGCTCCAGATTTATCAGCAATAAAC
CAGCCAGCCGGAAGGGCCGAGCGCAGAAGTGGTCCTGCAACTTTATCCGCCTCCATCCAGTCTATTAATT
GTTGCCGGGAAGCTAGAGTAAGTAGTTCGCCAGTTAATAGTTTGCGCAACGTTGTTGCCATTGCTACAGG
CATCGTGGTGTCACGCTCGTCGTTTGGTATGGCTTCATTCAGCTCCGGTTCCCAACGATCAAGGCGAGTT
ACATGATCCCCCATGTTGTGCAAAAAAGCGGTTAGCTCCTTCGGTCCTCCGATCGTTGTCAGAAGTAAGT
TGGCCGCAGTGTTATCACTCATGGTTATGGCAGCACTGCATAATTCTCTTACTGTCATGCCATCCGTAAG
ATGCTTTTCTGTGACTGGTGAGTACTCAACCAAGTCATTCTGAGAATAGTGTATGCGGCGACCGAGTTGC
TCTTGCCCGGCGTCAATACGGGATAATACCGCGCCACATAGCAGAACTTTAAAAGTGCTCATCATTGGAA
AACGTTCTTCGGGGCGAAAACTCTCAAGGATCTTACCGCTGTTGAGATCCAGTTCGATGTAACCCACTCG
TGCACCCAACTGATCTTCAGCATCTTTTACTTTCACCAGCGTTTCTGGGTGAGCAAAAACAGGAAGGCAA
AATGCCGCAAAAAAGGGAATAAGGGCGACACGGAAATGTTGAATACTCATACTCTTCCTTTTTCAATATT
ATTGAAGCATTTATCAGGGTTATTGTCTCATGAGCGGATACATATTTGAATGTATTTAGAAAAATAAACA
AATAGGGGTTCCGCGCACATTTCCCCGAAAAGTGCCACCTGACGTCGACGGATCGGGAGATCTCCCGATC
CCCTATGGTGCACTCTCAGTACAATCTGCTCTGATGCCGCATAGTTAAGCCAGTATCTGCTCCCTGCTTG
TGTGTTGGAGGTCGCTGAGTAGTGCGCGAGCAAAATTTAAGCTACAACAAGGCAAGGCTTGACCGACAAT
TGCATGAAG
Features (pLannotate 1.2.2; 20 found; start..end, strand, type, name):
     69..398     +  promoter       SV40 promoter: SV40 enhancer and early promoter
    410..789     +  enhancer       CMV enhancer: human cytomegalovirus immediate early enhancer
    790..989     +  promoter       CMV promoter: human cytomegalovirus (CMV) immediate early promoter
   1007..1187    +  LTR            5' LTR (truncated): truncated 5' long terminal repeat (LTR) from HIV-1
   1234..1359    +  misc_feature   HIV-1 Ψ: packaging signal of human immunodeficiency virus type 1
   1343..1681    +  CDS            HIV-1 gag (fragment): gag protein from human immunodeficiency virus 1; gag
   1856..2089    +  misc_feature   RRE: The Rev response element (RRE) of HIV-1 allows for Rev-dependent mRNA export from the nucleus to the cytoplasm.
   2210..2452    +  CDS            env (fragment): ENV_HV2ST - Experimental evidence at protein level: Swiss-Prot protein existence level 1. The gp120-gp41 heterodimer allows rapid transcytosis of the virus through CD4 negative cells such as simple epithelial monolayers of the intestinal, rectal and endocervical epithelial barriers. Both gp120 and gp41 specifically recognize glycosphingolipids galactosyl- ceramide (GalCer) or 3' sulfo-galactosyl-ceramide (GalS) present in the lipid rafts structures of epithelial cells. Binding to these alternative receptors allows the rapid transcytosis of the virus through the epithelial cells. This transcyto
   2465..2565    +  CDS            Rev (fragment): human immunodeficiency virus 1 (HIV-1) Rev protein; rev; enhances nuclear export of unspliced and incompletely spliced viral mRNAs
   2615..2732    +  misc_feature   cPPT/CTS: central polypurine tract and central termination sequence of HIV-1
   2869..3276    +  promoter       SFFV promoter: spleen focus-forming virus long terminal repeat (LTR) promoter
   3342..3364    +  CDS            FLAG (fragment): FLAG® epitope tag, followed by an enterokinase cleavage site
   4235..4834    +  CDS            PuroR: puromycin N-acetyltransferase; pac from Streptomyces alboniger; confers resistance to puromycin
   4844..5432    +  misc_feature   WPRE: woodchuck hepatitis virus posttranscriptional regulatory element
   5443..5943    +  CDS            nef (fragment): NEF_HV1LA - Experimental evidence at protein level: Swiss-Prot protein existence level 1. Extracellular Nef protein targets CD4(+) T-lymphocytes for apoptosis by interacting with CXCR4 surface receptors. From Human immunodeficiency virus type 1 group M subtype B (isolate Lai) (HIV-1).
   5950..6130    +  LTR            5' LTR (truncated): truncated 5' long terminal repeat (LTR) from HIV-1
   6201..6789    -  rep_origin     ori: high-copy-number ColE1/pMB1/pBR322/pUC origin of replication
   6960..7820    -  CDS            AmpR: β-lactamase; bla; confers resistance to ampicillin, carbenicillin, and related antibiotics
   7821..7925    -  promoter       AmpR promoter: bla
   7984..8036    -  misc_feature   bom (fragment): basis of mobility region from pBR322
