[The description below was written by a language model from this plasmid's Addgene catalogue record and pLannotate feature annotations shown in this document.]
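Description:
pscALPS-SIV-DEB vpr is an HIV-1-based lentiviral transfer vector built on the pscALPS Puro backbone, designed to deliver and stably express an accessory protein from a simian immunodeficiency virus in mammalian cells. In bacteria it is maintained through a high-copy ColE1/pUC-type origin and selected with ampicillin via the β-lactamase gene. The viral genome is transcribed from a CMV enhancer/promoter fused to a truncated HIV-1 5' LTR, which allows genomic RNA production in packaging cells. This is followed by the Ψ packaging signal with a short gag fragment, the Rev response element for Rev-dependent nuclear export of the unspliced RNA, and the cPPT/CTS element, which aids nuclear import of the reverse-transcribed genome. An SV40 enhancer/early promoter is also annotated upstream of the CMV element. A truncated LTR closes the cassette at the 3' end.

The payload is a codon-optimized SIVDEB Vpr open reading frame carrying an N-terminal 3xFLAG tag, cloned between XbaI and EcoRI sites and driven by the spleen focus-forming virus (SFFV) LTR promoter. The automated annotation detects only a fragment of the FLAG tag and does not label the Vpr coding region itself. Downstream lies the puromycin N-acetyltransferase gene for selecting transduced cells. The feature table leaves the interval between the insert and PuroR unannotated, so the record does not state how the marker is expressed. A WPRE follows to enhance transcript stability and expression. According to the associated publication title, the vector belongs to work on how primate immunodeficiency virus Vpx and Vpr proteins counteract transcriptional repression of proviruses by the HUSH complex. The FLAG tag allows detection of the expressed protein.
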