Addgene plasmid #115823: pscALPS-SIV-DEB vpr
Purpose: Encodes codon optimized 3xFLAG-SIVDEB Vpr (FJ919724) and puromycin resistance protein
Depositing lab: Jeremy Luban. Depositing organization: University of Massachusetts, Worcester. Publication: Primate immunodeficiency virus proteins Vpx and Vpr counteract transcriptional repression of proviruses by the HUSH complex. Yurkovetskiy L, Guney MH, Kim K, Goh SL, McCauley S, Dauphin A, Diehl WE, Luban J. Nat Microbiol. 2018 Dec;3(12):1354-1361. doi: 10.1038/s41564-018-0256-x. Epub 2018 Oct 8. PubMed 30297740.
Backbone
  Vector backbone: pscALPS Puro
  Vector type: Lentiviral
  Selectable markers: Puromycin
Growth in bacteria
  Bacterial resistance: Ampicillin, 100 μg/mL
  Growth temperature: 30°C
  Growth strain: NEB Stable
  Copy number: High Copy
Gene/Insert
  Gene/Insert name: SIVDEB Vpr (FJ919724)
  Promoter: SFFV
  Tag / fusion protein: 3x-FLAG (N terminal on insert)
  Cloning method: Restriction Enzyme; 5′ cloning site XbaI (unknown if destroyed); 3′ cloning site EcoRI (unknown if destroyed)
Terms and licenses: Academic/Nonprofit Terms; Industry Terms: Not Available to Industry
Depositor comments: PuroR . Please visit https://www.biorxiv.org/content/early/2018/04/03/293001 for bioRxiv preprint.
How to cite: pscALPS-SIV-DEB vpr was a gift from Jeremy Luban (Addgene plasmid # 115823 ; http://n2t.net/addgene:115823 ; RRID:Addgene_115823)
