>Addgene plasmid #115823 | pscALPS-SIV-DEB vpr | depositor partial sequence | sequence record 218772 | SIV DEB Vpr
TCTAGAGCCGCCATGGATTATAAAGATGACGATGACAAAGACTATAAAGACGATGACGACAAAGATTACA
AGGACGACGACGACAAAGCGGCCGCTATGGAGCGGCCTCCACCCTCTCACCCACTTACGCCGCTTTCCAG
ACTCGTCCCGATTAGTAGGCTCCAACTTCAATACATGATGCAGGATGTGAACGAGGAAGCCATGAAGCAT
TTTCAAAGGGACGAACTCATTGGCGTATGGAATTATTGCGTAGAACTGCCTGCTGAACCAGGGTGGACGG
GAGAACAAGCATGGGCGGCCTCCGTTATTGATTACATTAAAAAGGTTCAGAAGATGATTTGGCTCCACCT
CGCCGAGGGTTGCTATCATCGGAGAGCAGCCGCGAGCCGACATTACCCTAATATAAGACCTCTTAGTGGA
CGGAACCAAGAAGTCCGCGACCAAGAATAACCCGGGGAATTC
